>Addgene plasmid #238406 | eEML046 | addgene full sequence | sequence record 487221 | Addgene NGS Result
GAAGATCCTTTGATCTTTTCTACGGGGTCTGACGCTCAGTGGAACGAAAACTCACGTTAAGGGATTTTGG
TCATGAGATTATCAAAAAGGATCTTCACCTAGATCCTTTTAAATTAAAAATGAAGTTTTAAATCAATCTA
AAGTATATATGAGTAAACTTGGTCTGACAGTTACCAATGCTTAATCAGTGAGGCACCTATCTCAGCGATC
TGTCTATTTCGTTCATCCATAGTTGCCTGACTCCCCGTCGTGTAGATAACTACGATACGGGAGGGCTTAC
CATCTGGCCCCAGTGCTGCAATGATACCGCGAGACCCACGCTCACCGGCTCCAGATTTATCAGCAATAAA
CCAGCCAGCCGGAAGGGCCGAGCGCAGAAGTGGTCCTGCAACTTTATCCGCCTCCATCCAGTCTATTAAT
TGTTGCCGGGAAGCTAGAGTAAGTAGTTCGCCAGTTAATAGTTTGCGCAACGTTGTTGCCATTGCTACAG
GCATCGTGGTGTCACGCTCGTCGTTTGGTATGGCTTCATTCAGCTCCGGTTCCCAACGATCAAGGCGAGT
TACATGATCCCCCATGTTGTGCAAAAAAGCGGTTAGCTCCTTCGGTCCTCCGATCGTTGTCAGAAGTAAG
TTGGCCGCAGTGTTATCACTCATGGTTATGGCAGCACTGCATAATTCTCTTACTGTCATGCCATCCGTAA
GATGCTTTTCTGTGACTGGTGAGTACTCAACCAAGTCATTCTGAGAATAGTGTATGCGGCGACCGAGTTG
CTCTTGCCCGGCGTCAATACGGGATAATACCGCGCCACATAGCAGAACTTTAAAAGTGCTCATCATTGGA
AAACGTTCTTCGGGGCGAAAACTCTCAAGGATCTTACCGCTGTTGAGATCCAGTTCGATGTAACCCACTC
GTGCACCCAACTGATCTTCAGCATCTTTTACTTTCACCAGCGTTTCTGGGTGAGCAAAAACAGGAAGGCA
AAATGCCGCAAAAAAGGGAATAAGGGCGACACGGAAATGTTGAATACTCATACTCTTCCTTTTTCAATAT
TATTGAAGCATTTATCAGGGTTATTGTCTCATGAGCGGATACATATTTGAATGTATTTAGAAAAATAAAC
AAATAGGGGTTCCGCGCACATTTCCCCGAAAAGTGCCACCTGAATTAATTCGAGCTCGCCCAAACATAAC
AGGAAGAAAAATGCCCCGCTGTGGGCGGACAAAATAGTTGGGAACTGGGAGGGGTGGAAATGGAGTTTTT
AAGGATTATTTAGGGAAGAGTGACAAAATAGATGGGAACTGGGTGTAGCGTCGTAAGCTAATACGAAAAT
TAAAAATGACAAAATAGTTTGGAACTAGATTTCACTTATCTGGTTGGCCTGCAGGGGGGGGGGGAAAGCC
ACGTTGTGTCTCAAAATCTCTGATGTTACATTGCACAAGATAAAAATATATCATCATGAACAATAAAACT
GTCTGCTTACATAAACAGTAATACAAGGGGTGTTATGAGCCATATTCAACGGGAAACGTCTTGCTCGAGG
CCGCGATTAAATTCCAACATGGATGCTGATTTATATGGGTATAAATGGGCTCGCGATAATGTCGGGCAAT
CAGGTGCGACAATCTATCGATTGTATGGGAAGCCCGATGCGCCAGAGTTGTTTCTGAAACATGGCAAAGG
TAGCGTTGCCAATGATGTTACAGATGAGATGGTCAGACTAAACTGGCTGACGGAATTTATGCCTCTTCCG
ACCATCAAGCATTTTATCCGTACTCCTGATGATGCATGGTTACTCACCACTGCGATCCCCGGGAAAACAG
CATTCCAGGTATTAGAAGAATATCCTGATTCAGGTGAAAATATTGTTGATGCGCTGGCAGTGTTCCTGCG
CCGGTTGCATTCGATTCCTGTTTGTAATTGTCCTTTTAACAGCGATCGCGTATTTCGTCTCGCTCAGGCG
CAATCACGAATGAATAACGGTTTGGTTGATGCGAGTGATTTTGATGACGAGCGTAATGGCTGGCCTGTTG
AACAAGTCTGGAAAGAAATGCATAAGCTTTTGCCATTCTCACCGGATTCAGTCGTCACTCATGGTGATTT
CTCACTTGATAACCTTATTTTTGACGAGGGGAAATTAATAGGTTGTATTGATGTTGGACGAGTCGGAATC
GCAGACCGATACCAGGATCTTGCCATCCTATGGAACTGCCTCGGTGAGTTTTCTCCTTCATTACAGAAAC
GGCTTTTTCAAAAATATGGTATTGATAATCCTGATATGAATAAATTGCAGTTTCATTTGATGCTCGATGA
GTTTTTCTAATCAGAATTGGTTAATTGGTTGTAACACTGGCAGAGCATTACGCTGACTTGACGGGACGGC
GGCTTTGTTGAATAAATCGAACTTTTGCTGAGTTGAAGGATCAGATCACGCATCTTCCCGACAACGCAGA
CCGTTCCGTGGCAAAGCAAAAGTTCAAAATCACCAACTGGTCCACCTACAACAAAGCTCTCATCAACCGT
GGCTCCCTCACTTTCTGGCTGGATGATGGGGCGATTCAGGCCTGGTATGAGTCAGCAACACCTTCTTCAC
GAGGCAGACCTCAGCGCCCCCCCCCCCCTGCAGGTCGACTAGAGTCGGGGATCCGGTGATTGATTGAGCA
AGCTTTATGCTTGTAAACCGTTTTGTGAAAAAATTTTTAAAATAAAAAAGGGGACCTCTAGGGTCCCCAA
TTAATTAGTAATATAATCTATTAAAGGTCATTCAAAAGGTCATCCACCGGATCAATTCCCCTGCTCGCGC
AGGCTGGGTGCCAAGCTCTCGGGTAACATCAAGGCCCGATCCTTGGAGCCCTTGCCCTCCCGCACGATGA
TCGT
[255 nt withheld, positions 2875-3129]
CGTGGAGACCGAAACCTTGCGCTCGTTCGCCAGCCAGGACAGAAATGCCTCGACTTCGCTGCTGCCCAAG
GTTGCCGGGTGACGCACACCGTGGAAACGGATGAAGGCACGAACCCAGTGGACATAAGCCTGTTCGGTTC
GTAAGCTGTAATGCAAGTAGCGTATGCGCTCACGCAACTGGTCCAGAACCTTGACCGAACGCAGCGGTGG
TAACGGCGCAGTGGCGGTTTTCATGGCTTGTTATGACTGTTTTTTTGGGGTACAGTCTATGCCTCGGGCA
TCCAAGCAGCAAGCGCGTTACGCCGTGGGTCGATGTTTGTGTCTAACAATTCGTTCAAGCCGACGCCGCT
TCGCGGCGCGGCTTAACTCAAGCGTTAGATGCACTAAGCACATAATTGCTCACAGCCAAACTATCAGGTC
AAGTCTGCTTTTATTATTTTTAAGCGTGCATAATAAGCCCTACACAAATTGGGAGATATATCATGAAAGG
CTGGCTTTTTCTTGTTATCGCAATAGTTGGCGAAGTAATCGCAACATCCGCATTAAAATCTAGCGAGGGC
TTTACTAAGCTGATCCGGTGGATGACCTTTTGAATGACCTTTAATAGATTATATTACTAATTAATTGGGG
ACCCTAGAGGTCCCCTTTTTTATTTTAAAAATTTTTTCACAAAACGGTTTACAAGCATAAAGCTTGCTCA
ATCAATCACCGGATCCCGACGGGCCCGGTACCGCGGCCGCGCGAATTCGAGCTCGGTACCATTTATCAGG
GTTATTGTCTCATGAGCGGATACATATTTGAATGTATTTAGAAAAATAAACAAATAGGGGTTCCGCGCAC
ATTTCCCCGAAAAGTGCCACCTGACGTCTAAGAAACCATTATTATCATGACATTAACCTATAAAAATAGG
CGTATCACGAGGCCCTTTCGTCTTCACCTCGAGAACATTACTCGCATCCATTCTCAGGCTGTCTCGTCTC
GTCTCGGAGTTGACGGCTAGCTCAGTCCTAGGTACAGTGCTAGCTACTAGAGAAAGAGGAGAAATACTAA
ATGCGTAAAGGCGAAGAGCTGTTCACTGGTGTCGTCCCTATTCTGGTGGAACTGGATGGTGATGTCAACG
GTCATAAGTTTTCCGTGCGTGGCGAGGGTGAAGGTGACGCAACTAATGGTAAACTGACGCTGAAGTTCAT
CTGTACTACTGGTAAACTGCCGGTACCTTGGCCGACTCTGGTAACGACGCTGACTTATGGTGTTCAGTGC
TTTGCTCGTTATCCGGACCATATGAAGCAGCATGACTTCTTCAAGTCCGCCATGCCGGAAGGCTATGTGC
AGGAACGCACGATTTCCTTTAAGGATGACGGCACGTACAAAACGCGTGCGGAAGTGAAATTTGAAGGCGA
TACCCTGGTAAACCGCATTGAGCTGAAAGGCATTGACTTTAAAGAAGACGGCAATATCCTGGGCCATAAG
CTGGAATACAATTTTAACAGCCACAATGTTTACATCACCGCCGATAAACAAAAAAATGGCATTAAAGCGA
ATTTTAAAATTCGCCACAACGTGGAGGATGGCAGCGTGCAGCTGGCTGATCACTACCAGCAAAACACTCC
AATCGGTGATGGTCCTGTTCTGCTGCCAGACAATCACTATCTGAGCTACCAAAGCGTTCTGTCTAAAGAT
CCGAACGAGAAACGCGATCATATGGTTCTGCTGGAGTTCGTAACCGCAGCGGGCATCACGCATGGTATGG
ATGAACTGTACAAATAATGAAGGTGACTCCTGTTGATAGATCCAGTAATGACCTCAGAACTCCATCTGGA
TTTGTTCAGAACGCTCGGTTGCCGCCGGGCGTTTTTTATTGGTGAGAATGCTTCCAGGATACATAGATTA
CCACAACTCCGAGCCCTTCCACCCCAAGCTAGCTTGGAGGACAAATCCGCCGCTAGGAGCTTGCGGCCGC
CTTAAGACGCGTGGATCCCCGGGAATTTCGACCCCACGCCCCTCTTTAATACGACGGGCAATTTGCACTT
CAGAAAATGAAGAGTTTGCTTTAGCCATAACAAAAGTCCAGTATGCTTTTTCACAGCATAACTGGACTGA
TTTCAGTTTACAACTATTCTGTCTAGTTTAAGACTTTATTGTCATAGTTTAGATCTATTTTGTTCAGTTT
AAGACTTTATTGTCCGCCCACACCCGCTTACGCAGGGCATCCATTTATTACTCAACCGTAACCGATTTTG
CCAGGTTACGCGGCTGGTCCTCTAGAATTCCCATGTCAGCCGTTAAGTGTTCCTGTGTCACTCAAAATTG
CTTTGAGAGGCTCTAAGGGCTTCTCAGTGCGTTACATCCCTGGCTTGTTGTCCACAACCGTTAAACCTTA
AAAGCTTTAAAAGCCTTATATATTCTTTTTTTTCTTATAAAACTTAAAACCTTAGAGGCTATTTAAGTTG
CTGATTTATATTAATTTTATTGTTCAAACATGAGAGCTTAGTACGTGAAACATGAGAGCTTAGTACGTTA
GCCATGAGAGCTTAGTACGTTAGCCATGAGGGTTTAGTTCGTTAAACATGAGAGCTTAGTACGTTAAACA
TGAGAGCTTAGTACGTGAAACATGAGAGCTTAGTACGTACTATCAACAGGTTGAACTGCTGATCTTCAGA
TCCTCTACGCCGGACGCATCGTGGCCGGATCGGGGGGGGGGGGCGCTCGGTCTTGCCTTGCTCGTCGGTG
ATGTACTTCACCAGCTCCGCGAAGTCGCTCTTCTTGATGGAGCGCATGGGGACGTGCTTGGCAATCACGC
GCACCCCCCGGCCGTTTTAGCGGCTAAAAAAGTCATGGCTCTGCCCTCGGGCGGACCACGCCCATCATGA
CCTTGCCAAGCTCGTCCTGCTTCTCTTCGATCTTCGCCAGCAGGGCGAGGATCGTGGCATCACCGAACCG
CGCCGTGCGCGGGTCGTCGGTGAGCCAGAGTTTCAGCAGGCCGCCCAGGCGGCCCAGGTCGCCATTGATG
CGGGCCAGCTCGCGGACGTGCTCATAGTCCACGACGCCCGTGATTTTGTAGCCCTGGCCGACGGCCAGCA
GGTAGGCCGACAGGCTCATGCCGGCCGCCGCCGCCTTTTCCTCAATCGCTCTTCGTTCGTCTGGAAGGCA
GTACACCTTGATAGGTGGGCTGCCCTTCCTGGTTGGCTTGGTTTCATCAGCCATCCGCTTGCCCTCATCT
GTTACGCCGGCGGTAGCCGGCCAGCCTCGCAGAGCAGGATTCCCGTTGAGCACCGCCAGGTGCGAATAAG
GGACAGTGAAGAAGGAACACCCGCTCGCGGGTGGGCCTACTTCACCTATCCTGCCCGGCTGACGCCGTTG
GATACACCAAGGAAAGTCTACACGAACCCTTTGGCAAAATCCTGTATATCGTGCGAAAAAGGATGGATAT
ACCGAAAAAATCGCTATAATGACCCCGAAGCAGGGTTATGCAGCGGAAAAGCGCTTTCTCATAGCTCACG
CTGTAGGTATCTCAGTTCGGTGTAGGTCGTTCGCTCCAAGCTGGGCTGTGTGCACGAACCCCCCGTTCAG
CCCGACCGCTGCGCCTTATCCGGTAACTATCGTCTTGAGTCCAACCCGGTAAGACACGACTTATCGCCAC
TGGCAGCAGCCACTGGTAACAGGATTAGCAGAGCGAGGTATGTAGGCGGTGCTACAGAGTTCTTGAAGTG
GTGGCCTAACTACGGCTACACTAGAAGAACAGTATTTGGTATCTGCGCTCTGCTGAAGCCAGTTACCTTC
GGAAAAAGAGTTGGTAGCTCTTGATCCGGCAAACAAACCACCGCTGGTAGCGGTGGTTTTTTTGTTTGCA
AGCAGCAGATTACGCGCAGAAAAAAAGGATCTCAA
Features (pLannotate 1.2.2; 18 found; start..end, strand, type, name):
    171..1031    -  CDS            AmpR: β-lactamase; bla; confers resistance to ampicillin, carbenicillin, and related antibiotics
   1032..1136    -  promoter       AmpR promoter: bla
   1210..1375    +  mobile_element Tn7L: mini-Tn7 element (left end of the Tn7 transposon) Tn7
   1505..2320    +  CDS            KanR: aminoglycoside phosphotransferase; aph(3')-Ia; confers resistance to kanamycin in bacteria or G418 (Geneticin®) in eukaryotes
   2461..2607    +  CDS            TRA2_ECOLX (fragment): Protein predicted: Swiss-Prot protein existence level 4. Required for transposition of transposon Tn903. From Escherichia coli.
   2791..3363    -  CDS            int (fragment) (sequence partly withheld): INT2_ECOLX - Protein inferred from homology: Swiss-Prot protein existence level 3. Putative integrase believed to be involved in the insertion of antibiotic resistance genes into plasmids and transposons. From Escherichia coli.
   3612..3701    +  CDS            qacE (fragment): QACE_ECOLX - Protein inferred from homology: Swiss-Prot protein existence level 3. Multidrug exporter. Is implicated for the resistance to bacteriocidal quaternary ammonium compounds. From Escherichia coli.
   3872..3889    +  misc_feature   MCS (fragment): pUC18/19 multiple cloning site
   3889..3966    -  promoter       AmpR promoter (fragment): bla
   4119..4143    +  promoter       J23119(SpeI) promoter (fragment): bacterial promoter (Registry of Standard Biological Parts BBa J23119) modified to end with an SpeI site
   4180..4893    +  CDS            superfolder GFP: GFP variant that folds robustly even when fused to poorly folded proteins (Pédelacq et al., 2006)
   4904..4998    +  terminator     lambda t0 terminator: transcription terminator from phage lambda
   5123..5321    +  mobile_element Tn7R (fragment): mini-Tn7 element (right end of the Tn7 transposon) Tn7
   5403..5791    -  rep_origin     R6K γ ori: γ replication origin from E. coli plasmid R6K; requires the R6K initiator protein pi for replication
   5832..5924    -  CDS            traI (fragment): TRAI6_ECOLX - Experimental evidence at protein level: Swiss-Prot protein existence level 1. The initiation process of transfer DNA synthesis requires the interaction of at least three plasmid-specific components (TraH, I, and J) at the transfer origin resulting in the assembly of a specialised nucleoprotein complex - the relaxosome. Site- and strand-specific cleavage at the transfer origin is dependent on TraI and TraJ. From Escherichia coli.
   5962..6333    -  CDS            traJ: oriT-recognizing protein; traJ
   6366..6475    -  oriT           oriT: incP origin of transfer
   6610..7014    -  rep_origin     ori (fragment): high-copy-number ColE1/pMB1/pBR322/pUC origin of replication
