[The description below was written by a language model from this plasmid's Addgene catalogue record and pLannotate feature annotations shown in this document.]
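Description:
eEML046 is a bacterial expression plasmid built on the EML002 backbone, and its feature table shows the architecture of a mobilizable mini-Tn7 delivery vector. It replicates from the R6K γ origin, which requires the pi initiator protein supplied in trans. This explains the pir-expressing propagation strain and the low copy number in the record. A fragment of a ColE1/pUC-type origin is also annotated, but it is only partial. Selection uses both ampicillin and kanamycin. The β-lactamase gene and its promoter sit in the backbone outside the transposon ends, while the aph(3')-Ia kanamycin marker lies between Tn7L and Tn7R. An incP oriT with traJ and a traI fragment would allow conjugative transfer from a suitable donor strain. The short Tn903, integrase and qacE fragments inside the transposon appear to be remnants of earlier cassettes rather than functional genes.

The payload, listed as UNS1-P6d-U3d-sfYFP-t0-UNSX and assembled by Gibson cloning, is a synthetic constitutive reporter unit. By the naming, P6d is presumably the promoter and U3d a 5' untranslated or ribosome-binding region, although the record does not define these parts. The annotation detects a partial match to the J23119 constitutive promoter immediately upstream of the reporter. The coding sequence is annotated as superfolder GFP, which is consistent with the closely related superfolder YFP named by the depositor, and it is followed by the phage lambda t0 terminator. The flanking UNS sequences are unique nucleotide sequences of the kind used as standardized junctions for modular assembly.

Because the reporter and KanR both lie between the Tn7 ends, they could be inserted together into a recipient chromosome if Tn7 transposase were supplied separately; none is annotated here. The associated publication describes a DNA part library for engineering the nematode symbiont Xenorhabdus griffiniae, so the construct probably serves as a constitutive fluorescence reference in that context.
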