Addgene plasmid #238406: eEML046
Purpose: sfYFP constitutive Golden Gate construct
Depositing lab: Richard Murray. Depositing organization: California Institute of Technology. Publication: A DNA Part Library for Reliable Engineering of the Emerging Model Nematode Symbiotic Bacterium Xenorhabdus griffiniae HGB2511. Larsson EM, Wang OY, Murray RM. ACS Synth Biol. 2025 Oct 17;14(10):4122-4126. doi: 10.1021/acssynbio.5c00414. Epub 2025 Sep 25. PubMed 40998411.
Backbone
  Vector backbone: EML002
  Vector type: Bacterial Expression
Growth in bacteria
  Bacterial resistance: Ampicillin and Kanamycin, 100 & 50 μg/mL
  Growth temperature: 37°C
  Growth strain: Pir1
  Copy number: Low Copy
Gene/Insert
  Gene/Insert name: UNS1-P6d-U3d-sfYFP-t0-UNSX
  Species: Synthetic
  Cloning method: Gibson Cloning
Terms and licenses: Academic/Nonprofit Terms; Industry Terms: Not Available to Industry
Depositor comments: Please visit https://doi.org/10.1101/2025.06.09.658710 for bioRxiv preprint.
How to cite: eEML046 was a gift from Richard Murray (Addgene plasmid # 238406 ; http://n2t.net/addgene:238406 ; RRID:Addgene_238406)
